Addgene plasmid #44366: pUC-UAS1B8-TEF(1004)
Depositing lab: Hal Alper. Depositing organization: University of Texas at Austin. Publication: Tuning gene expression in Yarrowia lipolytica by a hybrid promoter approach. Blazeck J, Liu L, Redden H, Alper H. Appl Environ Microbiol. 2011 Nov;77(22):7905-14. doi: 10.1128/AEM.05763-11. Epub 2011 Sep 16. PubMed 21926196.
Backbone
  Vector backbone: pUC19
  Backbone size w/o insert (bp): 2623
  Total vector size (bp): 4556
  Modifications to backbone: None
  Vector type: Bacterial Expression, Synthetic Biology
Growth in bacteria
  Bacterial resistance: Ampicillin, 100 μg/mL
  Growth temperature: 37°C
  Growth strain: DH10B
  Copy number: High Copy
Gene/Insert
  Gene/Insert name: UAS1B8-TEF(1004) promoter
  Species: Yarrowia lipolytica
  Insert size (bp): 1933
  Mutation: N/A
  Promoter: UAS1B8-TEF(1004)
  Cloning method: Restriction Enzyme; 5′ cloning site BstBI (not destroyed); 3′ cloning site AscI (not destroyed)
  Sequencing primers: 5′ m13_forward20_primer; 3′ m13_reverse_primer
Terms and licenses: Academic/Nonprofit Terms; Industry Terms: Not Available to Industry
Depositor comments: Discrepancies between the Addgene QC sequence and the depositor's sequence should not affect plasmid function.
How to cite: pUC-UAS1B8-TEF(1004) was a gift from Hal Alper (Addgene plasmid # 44366 ; http://n2t.net/addgene:44366 ; RRID:Addgene_44366)
