[The description below was written by a language model from this plasmid's Addgene catalogue record and pLannotate feature annotations shown in this document.]
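Description:
pUC-UAS1B8-TEF(1004) is a pUC19-based plasmid (4,556 bp in total) that serves as an E. coli storage and cloning vehicle for a synthetic hybrid promoter from the oleaginous yeast Yarrowia lipolytica. It is propagated at high copy number through the ColE1/pUC-type origin and selected with ampicillin via the β-lactamase gene and its native promoter. The remaining annotated features are ordinary pUC19 remnants: the lac promoter, operator and CAP binding site, a lacZα fragment, and short fragments matching lacI, rop and the bom region. None of these is relevant to the payload beyond flanking the cloning region. The plasmid carries no yeast replication origin, yeast selection marker or reporter gene according to the record.

The 1,933 bp insert is the UAS1B8-TEF(1004) promoter, cloned between BstBI and AscI sites that both remain intact, so the element can be excised as a cassette. The automated feature table does not annotate it, but it corresponds to the unannotated stretch between the lacZα fragment and the lac operator, which interrupts the lacZα region. The name suggests eight tandem copies of the UAS1B upstream activating sequence fused to a 1,004 bp version of the TEF promoter, though the record does not spell out this architecture. The associated work concerns tuning gene expression in Y. lipolytica with hybrid promoters, in which upstream activating elements are combined with a core promoter to set transcriptional strength. The plasmid is therefore best regarded as a synthetic biology part source for subcloning the promoter into Y. lipolytica expression vectors. The depositor notes that minor differences between the repository's verification sequence and the depositor's sequence should not affect function.
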