Features (pLannotate 1.2.2; 10 found; start..end, strand, type, name):
    137..236     +  misc_feature   bom (fragment): basis of mobility region from pBR322
    242..395     -  CDS            lacZα (fragment): LacZα fragment of β-galactosidase; lacZ fragment
   2359..2375    -  protein_bind   lac operator: The lac repressor binds to the lac operator to inhibit transcription in E. coli. This inhibition can be relieved by adding lactose or isopropyl-β-D-thiogalactopyranoside (IPTG). lac repressor encoded by lacI
   2383..2413    -  promoter       lac promoter: promoter for the E. coli lac operon
   2428..2449    -  protein_bind   CAP binding site: CAP binding activates transcription in the presence of cAMP. E. coli catabolite activator protein
   2462..2554    -  CDS            lacI (fragment): lac repressor; lacI; The lac repressor binds to the lac operator to inhibit transcription in E. coli. This inhibition can be relieved by adding lactose or isopropyl-β-D-thiogalactopyranoside (IPTG).
   2737..3325    -  rep_origin     ori: high-copy-number ColE1/pMB1/pBR322/pUC origin of replication
   3496..4356    -  CDS            AmpR: β-lactamase; bla; confers resistance to ampicillin, carbenicillin, and related antibiotics
   4357..4461    -  promoter       AmpR promoter: bla
   4556..35      +  CDS            rop (fragment) (across the origin): Rop protein, which maintains plasmids at low copy number; rop
>Addgene plasmid #44366 | pUC-UAS1B8-TEF(1004) | depositor full sequence | sequence record 60445 | pUC-UAS1B8-TEF(1004) sequence 4556 bps
TCGCGCGTTTCGGTGATGACGGTGAAAACCTCTGACACATGCAGCTCCCGGAGACGGTCACAGCTTGTCT
GTAAGCGGATGCCGGGAGCAGACAAGCCCGTCAGGGCGCGTCAGCGGGTGTTGGCGGGTGTCGGGGCTGG
CTTAACTATGCGGCATCAGAGCAGATTGTACTGAGAGTGCACCATATGCGGTGTGAAATACCGCACAGAT
GCGTAAGGAGAAAATACCGCATCAGGCGCCATTCGCCATTCAGGCTGCGCAACTGTTGGGAAGGGCGATC
GGTGCGGGCCTCTTCGCTATTACGCCAGCTGGCGAAAGGGGGATGTGCTGCAAGGCGATTAAGTTGGGTA
ACGCCAGGGTTTTCCCAGTCACGACGTTGTAAAACGACGGCCAGTTTCGAAGGTACCCGAATTCCTGAGG
TGTCTCACAAGTGCCGTGCAGTCCCGCCCCCACTTGCTTCTCTTTGTGTGTAGTGTACGTACATTATCGA
GACCGTTGTTCCCGCCCACCTCGATCCGGTCTAGACTGAGGTGTCTCACAAGTGCCGTGCAGTCCCGCCC
CCACTTGCTTCTCTTTGTGTGTAGTGTACGTACATTATCGAGACCGTTGTTCCCGCCCACCTCGATCCGG
GGATCCCTGAGGTGTCTCACAAGTGCCGTGCAGTCCCGCCCCCACTTGCTTCTCTTTGTGTGTAGTGTAC
GTACATTATCGAGACCGTTGTTCCCGCCCACCTCGATCCGGGTCGACCTGAGGTGTCTCACAAGTGCCGT
GCAGTCCCGCCCCCACTTGCTTCTCTTTGTGTGTAGTGTACGTACATTATCGAGACCGTTGTTCCCGCCC
ACCTCGATCCGGGAGCTCCTGAGGTGTCTCACAAGTGCCGTGCAGTCCCGCCCCCACTTGCTTCTCTTTG
TGTGTAGTGTACGTACATTATCGAGACCGTTGTTCCCGCCCACCTCGATCCGGTCTAGACTGAGGTGTCT
CACAAGTGCCGTGCAGTCCCGCCCCCACTTGCTTCTCTTTGTGTGTAGTGTACGTACATTATCGAGACCG
TTGTTCCCGCCCACCTCGATCCGGGGATCCCTGAGGTGTCTCACAAGTGCCGTGCAGTCCCGCCCCCACT
TGCTTCTCTTTGTGTGTAGTGTACGTACATTATCGAGACCGTTGTTCCCGCCCACCTCGATCCGGGTCGA
CCTGAGGTGTCTCACAAGTGCCGTGCAGTCCCGCCCCCACTTGCTTCTCTTTGTGTGTAGTGTACGTACA
TTATCGAGACCGTTGTTCCCGCCCACCTCGATCCGGGCATGCCTGCAGAAGCTTTCTGTAAAAAGTCTCT
ACAAGTAGTCTTGTAAAAACATTCCCCACAGTAACCATCTATATTGCAAAACAATACGACTGCAATTGGG
GATTGTTGCTCGTATCGCACCCGTACCGTGCCACCGTAACACCCCCCAGACACCAATCACTACGACCGAT
CCAACTCCACGTTTCTGCTACCCAGTCTGCTGGCCGGCTTGGCTTTGCGTTTCGCTCCCACACTACACCG
TAATACCACGTCACTCTCATTGCAGGTTACCCTGCCCGTAGTCGCTCGATCCACCTCCTCCTTCTCTCGT
GTGTGCAGCAAAGAGGCAGAGATGGAGCCCGTATGGTGAGCCGTAGAGTGGAGCGAGGGGCGATCTTACA
ACGGCTGTCGGCGGATATAAACGGTATTTTCACAATTGCACCCCAGCCAGACCGATAGCCGGTCGCAATC
CGCCACCCACAACCGTCTACCTCCCACAGAACCCCGTCACTTCCACCCTTTTCCACCAGATCATATGTCC
CAACTTGCCAAATTAAAACCGTGCGAATTTTCAAAATAAACTTTGGCAAAGAGGCTGCAAAGGAGGGGCT
GGTGAGGGCGTCTGGAAGTCGACCAGAGACCGGGTTGGCGGCGCATTTGTGTCCCAAAAAACAGCCCCAA
TTGCCCCAATTGACCCCAAATTGACCCAGTAGCGGGCCCAACCCCGGCGAGAGCCCCCTTCTCCCCACAT
ATCAAACCTCCCCCGGTTCCCACACTTGCCGTTAAGGGCGTAGGGTACTGCAGTCTGGAATCTACGCTTG
TTCAGACTTTGTACTAGTTTCTTTGTCTGGCCATCCGGGTAACCCATGCCGGACGCAAAATAGACTACTG
AAAATTTTTTTGCTTTGTGGTTGGGACTTTAGCCAAGGGTATAAAAGACCACCGTCCCCGAATTACCTTT
CCTCTTCTTTTCTCTCTCTCCTTGTCAACTCACACCCGAAATCGTTAAGCATTTCCTTCTGAGTATAAGA
ATCATTCAAAGGCGCGCCATCATGGTCATAGCTGTTTCCTGTGTGAAATTGTTATCCGCTCACAATTCCA
CACAACATACGAGCCGGAAGCATAAAGTGTAAAGCCTGGGGTGCCTAATGAGTGAGCTAACTCACATTAA
TTGCGTTGCGCTCACTGCCCGCTTTCCAGTCGGGAAACCTGTCGTGCCAGCTGCATTAATGAATCGGCCA
ACGCGCGGGGAGAGGCGGTTTGCGTATTGGGCGCTCTTCCGCTTCCTCGCTCACTGACTCGCTGCGCTCG
GTCGTTCGGCTGCGGCGAGCGGTATCAGCTCACTCAAAGGCGGTAATACGGTTATCCACAGAATCAGGGG
ATAACGCAGGAAAGAACATGTGAGCAAAAGGCCAGCAAAAGGCCAGGAACCGTAAAAAGGCCGCGTTGCT
GGCGTTTTTCCATAGGCTCCGCCCCCCTGACGAGCATCACAAAAATCGACGCTCAAGTCAGAGGTGGCGA
AACCCGACAGGACTATAAAGATACCAGGCGTTTCCCCCTGGAAGCTCCCTCGTGCGCTCTCCTGTTCCGA
CCCTGCCGCTTACCGGATACCTGTCCGCCTTTCTCCCTTCGGGAAGCGTGGCGCTTTCTCATAGCTCACG
CTGTAGGTATCTCAGTTCGGTGTAGGTCGTTCGCTCCAAGCTGGGCTGTGTGCACGAACCCCCCGTTCAG
CCCGACCGCTGCGCCTTATCCGGTAACTATCGTCTTGAGTCCAACCCGGTAAGACACGACTTATCGCCAC
TGGCAGCAGCCACTGGTAACAGGATTAGCAGAGCGAGGTATGTAGGCGGTGCTACAGAGTTCTTGAAGTG
GTGGCCTAACTACGGCTACACTAGAAGGACAGTATTTGGTATCTGCGCTCTGCTGAAGCCAGTTACCTTC
GGAAAAAGAGTTGGTAGCTCTTGATCCGGCAAACAAACCACCGCTGGTAGCGGTGGTTTTTTTGTTTGCA
AGCAGCAGATTACGCGCAGAAAAAAAGGATCTCAAGAAGATCCTTTGATCTTTTCTACGGGGTCTGACGC
TCAGTGGAACGAAAACTCACGTTAAGGGATTTTGGTCATGAGATTATCAAAAAGGATCTTCACCTAGATC
CTTTTAAATTAAAAATGAAGTTTTAAATCAATCTAAAGTATATATGAGTAAACTTGGTCTGACAGTTACC
AATGCTTAATCAGTGAGGCACCTATCTCAGCGATCTGTCTATTTCGTTCATCCATAGTTGCCTGACTCCC
CGTCGTGTAGATAACTACGATACGGGAGGGCTTACCATCTGGCCCCAGTGCTGCAATGATACCGCGAGAC
CCACGCTCACCGGCTCCAGATTTATCAGCAATAAACCAGCCAGCCGGAAGGGCCGAGCGCAGAAGTGGTC
CTGCAACTTTATCCGCCTCCATCCAGTCTATTAATTGTTGCCGGGAAGCTAGAGTAAGTAGTTCGCCAGT
TAATAGTTTGCGCAACGTTGTTGCCATTGCTACAGGCATCGTGGTGTCACGCTCGTCGTTTGGTATGGCT
TCATTCAGCTCCGGTTCCCAACGATCAAGGCGAGTTACATGATCCCCCATGTTGTGCAAAAAAGCGGTTA
GCTCCTTCGGTCCTCCGATCGTTGTCAGAAGTAAGTTGGCCGCAGTGTTATCACTCATGGTTATGGCAGC
ACTGCATAATTCTCTTACTGTCATGCCATCCGTAAGATGCTTTTCTGTGACTGGTGAGTACTCAACCAAG
TCATTCTGAGAATAGTGTATGCGGCGACCGAGTTGCTCTTGCCCGGCGTCAATACGGGATAATACCGCGC
CACATAGCAGAACTTTAAAAGTGCTCATCATTGGAAAACGTTCTTCGGGGCGAAAACTCTCAAGGATCTT
ACCGCTGTTGAGATCCAGTTCGATGTAACCCACTCGTGCACCCAACTGATCTTCAGCATCTTTTACTTTC
ACCAGCGTTTCTGGGTGAGCAAAAACAGGAAGGCAAAATGCCGCAAAAAAGGGAATAAGGGCGACACGGA
AATGTTGAATACTCATACTCTTCCTTTTTCAATATTATTGAAGCATTTATCAGGGTTATTGTCTCATGAG
CGGATACATATTTGAATGTATTTAGAAAAATAAACAAATAGGGGTTCCGCGCACATTTCCCCGAAAAGTG
CCACCTGACGTCTAAGAAACCATTATTATCATGACATTAACCTATAAAAATAGGCGTATCACGAGGCCCT
TTCGTC
