>Addgene plasmid #44366 | pUC-UAS1B8-TEF(1004) | addgene partial sequence | sequence record 62815 | M13_pUC_rev
GATTCTTATACTCAGAAGGAAATGCTTAACGATTTCGGGTGTGAGTTGACAAGGAGAGAGAGAAAAGAAG
AGGAAAGGTAATTCGGGGACGGTGGTCTTTTATACCCTTGGCTAAAGTCCCAACCACAAAGCAAAAAAAT
TTTCAGTAGTCTATTTTGCGTCCGGCATGGGTTACCCGGATGGCCAGACAAAGAAACTAGTACAAAGTCT
GAACAAGCGTAGATTCCAGACTGCAGTACCCTACGCCCTTAACGGCAAGTGTGGGAACCGGGGGAGGTTT
GATATGTGGGGTGAAGGGGGCTCTCGCCGGGGTTGGGCCCGCTACTGGGTCAATTTGGGGTCAATTGGGG
CAATTGGGGCTGTTTTTTGGGACACAAATACGCCGCCAACCCGGTCTCTGGTCGACTTCCAGACGCCCTC
ACCAGCCCCTCCTTTGCAGCCTCTTTGCCAAAGTTTATTTTGAAAATTCGCACGGTTTTAATTTGGCAAG
TTGGGACATATGATCTGGTGGAAAAGGGTGGAAGTGACGGGGTTCTGTGGGAGGTAGACGGTTGTGGGTG
GCGGATTGCGGCCGGCTATCGGTCTGGCTGGGGTGCAATTGTGAAAATACCGTTTATATCCGCCGACAGC
CGTTGTAAGATCGCCCCTCGCTCCACTCTACGGCTCACCATACGGGCTCCATCTCTGCCTCTTTGCTGCA
CACACGAGAGAAGGAGGAGGTGGATCGAGCGACTAC
